Addgene plasmid #138073: MYMH 469
Purpose: Synthetic Terminator L3S2P21 inserted between mCherry and GFP
Depositing lab: Meng How Tan. Depositing organization: Nanyang Technological University (NTU). Publication: An Expanded Synthetic Biology Toolkit for Gene Expression Control in Acetobacteraceae. Teh MY, Ooi KH, Danny Teo SX, Bin Mansoor ME, Shaun Lim WZ, Tan MH. ACS Synth Biol. 2019 Apr 19;8(4):708-723. doi: 10.1021/acssynbio.8b00168. Epub 2019 Mar 22. PubMed 30865830.
Backbone
  Vector backbone: pSEVA-331Bb
  Vector type: Bacterial Expression
Growth in bacteria
  Bacterial resistance: Chloramphenicol, 25 μg/mL
  Growth temperature: 37°C
  Growth strain: DH5alpha
  Copy number: High Copy
Gene/Insert
  Gene/Insert name: J23104-mCherry-L3S2P21-GFP-pSEVA-331Bb
  Species: Synthetic
  Cloning method: Restriction Enzyme; 5′ cloning site Unknown (unknown if destroyed)
Terms and licenses: Academic/Nonprofit Terms; Industry Terms: Not Available to Industry
Depositor comments: High-intermediate expression
How to cite: MYMH 469 was a gift from Meng How Tan (Addgene plasmid # 138073 ; http://n2t.net/addgene:138073 ; RRID:Addgene_138073)
