[The description below was written by a language model from this plasmid's Addgene catalogue record and pLannotate feature annotations shown in this document.]
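Description:
MYMH 469 is a bacterial expression plasmid built on the pSEVA-331Bb backbone, a broad-host-range vector from the SEVA family adapted for BioBrick-style assembly (a BioBrick suffix is annotated). It replicates through the pBBR1 oriV together with its cognate pBBR1 Rep protein, which supports maintenance in diverse Gram-negative bacteria as well as in E. coli, and it carries an incP oriT so that it can be mobilised by conjugation when transfer functions are supplied in trans. Selection is by chloramphenicol, conferred by the cat gene under its own promoter. The record lists it as high copy.

The payload is a synthetic two-reporter terminator test cassette, described as J23104-mCherry-L3S2P21-GFP. A constitutive Anderson-series promoter drives mCherry. The automated annotation labels this region as a fragment of the closely related J23119 promoter, whereas the catalogue names it J23104. Downstream lies a second fluorescent protein reading frame. The catalogue calls it GFP, while the annotation tool matched it to hfriFP, so the exact variant is not settled by the record. The synthetic terminator L3S2P21 is stated to sit between the two reporters, in the unannotated gap between the coding sequences. In this arrangement, mCherry reports transcription entering the terminator and the green signal reports read-through, so their ratio gives terminator strength. The cassette is insulated by an upstream rrnB T1 terminator and closed by rrnB T1, T7Te and lambda t0 terminators. The depositor notes "high-intermediate expression" without specifying which reporter this refers to. The plasmid belongs to a toolkit for characterising gene expression control parts in Acetobacteraceae.
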