Features (pLannotate 1.2.2; 13 found; start..end, strand, type, name):
     24..680     +  CDS            cat: CAT_ECOLX - Experimental evidence at protein level: Swiss-Prot protein existence level 1. This enzyme is an effector of chloramphenicol resistance in bacteria. From Escherichia coli. This protein is used as a marker in many commonly used cloning vectors, such as pACYC184.
    832..940     +  oriT           oriT: incP origin of transfer
    951..1613    -  CDS            pBBR1 Rep: replication protein for the broad-host-range plasmid pBBR1 from Bordetella bronchiseptica
   1614..2385    -  rep_origin     pBBR1 oriV: replication origin of the broad-host-range plasmid pBBR1 from Bordetella bronchiseptica; requires the pBBR1 Rep protein for replication
   2500..2586    -  terminator     rrnB T1 terminator: Escherichia coli rrnB; transcription terminator T1 from the E. coli rrnB gene
   2631..2656    +  promoter       J23119(SpeI) promoter (fragment): bacterial promoter (Registry of Standard Biological Parts BBa J23119) modified to end with an SpeI site
   2691..3398    +  CDS            mCherry: mCherry is a basic (constitutively fluorescent) red fluorescent protein published in 2004, derived from Discosoma sp.. It is reported to be a very rapidly-maturing monomer with low acid sensitivity.
   3506..4219    +  CDS            hfriFP: hfriFP is a fluorescent protein published in 2013, derived from Herbaspirillum frisingense.
   4242..4313    +  terminator     rrnB T1 terminator: transcription terminator T1 from the E. coli rrnB gene
   4329..4356    +  terminator     T7Te terminator: phage T7 early transcription terminator
   4363..4383    +  misc_feature   BioBrick suffix: universal suffix for all parts
   4388..4482    +  terminator     lambda t0 terminator: transcription terminator from phage lambda
   4530..23      +  promoter       cat promoter (across the origin): promoter of the E. coli cat gene encoding chloramphenicol acetyltransferase
>Addgene plasmid #138073 | MYMH 469 | addgene full sequence | sequence record 274944 | Addgene NGS Result
TTTCAGGAGCTAAGGAAGCTAAAATGGAGAAAAAAATCACTGGATATACCACCGTTGATATATCCCAATG
GCATCGTAAAGAACATTTTGAGGCATTTCAGTCAGTTGCTCAATGTACCTATAACCAGACCGTTCAGCTG
GATATTACGGCCTTTTTAAAGACCGTAAAGAAAAATAAGCACAAGTTTTATCCGGCCTTTATTCACATTC
TTGCCCGCCTGATGAATGCTCATCCGGAATTTCGTATGGCAATGAAAGACGGTGAGCTGGTGATATGGGA
TAGTGTTCACCCTTGTTACACCGTTTTCCATGAGCAAACTGAAACGTTTTCATCGCTCTGGAGTGAATAC
CACGACGATTTCCGGCAGTTTCTACACATATATTCGCAAGATGTGGCGTGTTACGGTGAAAACCTGGCCT
ATTTCCCTAAAGGGTTTATTGAGAATATGTTTTTCGTCTCAGCCAATCCCTGGGTGAGTTTCACCAGTTT
TGATTTAAACGTGGCCAATATGGACAACTTCTTCGCCCCCGTTTTCACCATGGGCAAATATTATACGCAA
GGCGACAAGGTGCTGATGCCGCTGGCGATTCAGGTTCATCATGCCGTTTGTGATGGCTTCCATGTCGGCA
GAATGCTTAATGAATTACAACAGTACTGCGATGAGTGGCAGGGCGGGGCGTAATTTGACTTTTGTCCTTT
TCCGCTGCATAACCCTGCTTCGGGGTCATTATAGCGATTTTTTCGGTATATCCATCCTTTTTCGCACGAT
ATACAGGATTTTGCCAAAGGGTTCGTGTAGACTTTCCTTGGTGTATCCAACGGCGTCAGCCGGGCAGGAT
AGGTGAAGTAGGCCCACCCGCGAGCGGGTGTTCCTTCTTCACTGTCCCTTATTCGCACCTGGCGGTGCTC
AACGGGAATCCTGCTCTGCGAGGCTGGCCGTAGGCCGGCCCTACCGGCGCGGCAGCGTTACCCGTGTCGG
CGGCTCCAACGGCTCGCCATCGTCCAGAAAACACGGCTCATCGGGCATCGGCAGGCGCTGCTGCCCGCGC
CGTTCCCATTCCTCCGTTTCGGTCAAGGCTGGCAGGTCTGGTTCCATGCCCGGAATGCCGGGCTGGCTGG
GCGGCTCCTCGCCGGGGCCGGTCGGTAGTTGCTGCTCGCCCGGATACAGGGTCGGGATGCGGCGCAGGTC
GCCATGCCCCAACAGCGATTCGTCCTGGTCGTCGTGATCAACCACCACGGCGGCACTGAACACCGACAGG
CGCAACTGGTCGCGGGGCTGGCCCCACGCCACGCGGTCATTGACCACGTAGGCCGACACGGTGCCGGGGC
CGTTGAGCTTCACGACGGAGATCCAGCGCTCGGCCACCAAGTCCTTGACTGCGTATTGGACCGTCCGCAA
AGAACGTCCGATGAGCTTGGAAAGTGTCTTCTGGCTGACCACCACGGCGTTCTGGTGGCCCATCTGCGCC
ACGAGGTGATGCAGCAGCATTGCCGCCGTGGGTTTCCTCGCAATAAGCCCGGCCCACGCCTCATGCGCTT
TGCGTTCCGTTTGCACCCAGTGACCGGGCTTGTTCTTGGCTTGAATGCCGATTTCTCTGGACTGCGTGGC
CATGCTTATCTCCATGCGGTAGGGGTGCCGCACGGTTGCGGCACCATGCGCAATCAGCTGCAACTTTTCG
GCAGCGCGACAACAATTATGCGTTGCGTAAAAGTGGCAGTCAATTACAGATTTTCTTTAACCTACGCAAT
GAGCTATTGCGGGGGGTGCCGCAATGAGCTGTTGCGTACCCCCCTTTTTTAAGTTGTTGATTTTTAAGTC
TTTCGCATTTCGCCCTATATCTAGTTCTTTGGTGCCCAAAGAAGGGCACCCCTGCGGGGTTCCCCCACGC
CTTCGGCGCGGCTCCCCCTCCGGCAAAAAGTGGCCCCTCCGGGGCTTGTTGATCGACTGCGCGGCCTTCG
GCCTTGCCCAAGGTGGCGCTGCCCCCTTGGAACCCCCGCACTCGCCGCCGTGAGGCTCGGGGGGCAGGCG
GGCGGGCTTCGCCCTTCGACTGCCCCCACTCGCATAGGCTTGGGTCGTTCCAGGCGCGTCAAGGCCAAGC
CGCTGCGCGGTCGCTGCGCGAGCCTTGACCCGCCTTCCACTTGGTGTCCAACCGGCAAGCGAAGCGCGCA
GGCCGCAGGCCGGAGGCTTTTCCCCAGAGAAAATTAAAAAAATTGATGGGGCAAGGCCGCAGGCCGCGCA
GTTGGAGCCGGTGGGTATGTGGTCGAAGGCTGGGTAGCCGGTGGGCAATCCCTGTGGTCAAGCTCGTGGG
CAGGCGCAGCCTGTCCATCAGCTTGTCCAGCAGGGTTGTCCACGGGCCGAGCGAAGCGAGCCAGCCGGTG
GCCGCTCGCGGCCATCGTCCACATATCCACGGGCTGGCAAGGGAGCGCAGCGACCGCGCAGGGCGAAGCC
CGGAGAGCAAGCCCGTAGGGGGGGCGCGCCCAGCTGTCTAGGGCGGCGGATTTGTCCTACTCAGGAGAGC
GTTCACCGACAAACAACAGATAAAACGAAAGGCCCAGTCTTTCGACTGAGCCTTTCGTTTTATTTGATGC
CTTTAATTAAAGCGGATAACAATTTCACACAGGAGAATTCTTGACAGCTAGCTCAGTCCTAGGTATTGTG
CTAGCTCTAGAGAAAGAGGAGAAATACTAGATGGTGAGCAAGGGCGAGGAGGATAACATGGCCATCATCA
AGGAGTTCATGCGCTTCAAGGTGCACATGGAGGGCTCCGTGAACGGCCACGAGTTCGAGATCGAGGGCGA
GGGCGAGGGCCGCCCCTACGAGGGCACCCAGACCGCCAAGCTGAAGGTGACCAAGGGTGGCCCCCTGCCC
TTCGCCTGGGACATCCTGTCCCCTCAGTTCATGTACGGCTCCAAGGCCTACGTGAAGCACCCCGCCGACA
TCCCCGACTACTTGAAGCTGTCCTTCCCCGAGGGCTTCAAGTGGGAGCGCGTGATGAACTTCGAGGACGG
CGGCGTGGTGACCGTGACCCAGGACTCCTCCTTGCAGGACGGCGAGTTCATCTACAAGGTGAAGCTGCGC
GGCACCAACTTCCCCTCCGACGGCCCCGTAATGCAGAAGAAGACCATGGGCTGGGAGGCCTCCTCCGAGC
GGATGTACCCCGAGGACGGCGCCCTGAAGGGCGAGATCAAGCAGAGGCTGAAGCTGAAGGACGGCGGCCA
CTACGACGCTGAGGTCAAGACCACCTACAAGGCCAAGAAGCCCGTGCAGCTGCCCGGCGCCTACAACGTC
AACATCAAGTTGGACATCACCTCCCACAACGAGGACTACACCATCGTGGAACAGTACGAACGCGCCGAGG
GCCGCCACTCCACCGGCGGCATGGACGAGCTGTACAAGTAATAATACGGATCCCTCGGTACCAAATTCCA
GAAAAGAGGCCTCCCGAAAGGGGGGCCTTTTTTCGTTTTGGTCCCCTGCAGGTAGAGAAAGAGGAGAAAT
ACTAGATGCGTAAAGGAGAAGAACTTTTCACTGGAGTTGTCCCAATTCTTGTTGAATTAGATGGTGATGT
TAATGGGCACAAATTTTCTGTCAGTGGAGAGGGTGAAGGTGATGCAACATACGGAAAACTTACCCTTAAA
TTTATTTGCACTACTGGAAAACTACCTGTTCCATGGCCAACACTTGTCACTACTTTCGGTTATGGTGTTC
AATGCTTTGCGAGATACCCAGATCATATGAAACAGCATGACTTTTTCAAGAGTGCCATGCCCGAAGGTTA
TGTACAGGAAAGAACTATATTTTTCAAAGATGACGGGAACTACAAGACACGTGCTGAAGTCAAGTTTGAA
GGTGATACCCTTGTTAATAGAATCGAGTTAAAAGGTATTGATTTTAAAGAAGATGGAAACATTCTTGGAC
ACAAATTGGAATACAACTATAACTCACACAATGTATACATCATGGCAGACAAACAAAAGAATGGAATCAA
AGTTAACTTCAAAATTAGACACAACATTGAAGATGGAAGCGTTCAACTAGCAGACCATTATCAACAAAAT
ACTCCAATTGGCGATGGCCCTGTCCTTTTACCAGACAACCATTACCTGTCCACACAATCTGCCCTTTCGA
AAGATCCCAACGAAAAGAGAGACCACATGGTCCTTCTTGAGTTTGTAACAGCTGCTGGGATTACACATGG
CATGGATGAACTATACAAATAATAATACTAGAGCCAGGCATCAAATAAAACGAAAGGCTCAGTCGAAAGA
CTGGGCCTTTCGTTTTATCTGTTGTTTGTCGGTGAACGCTCTCTACTAGAGTCACACTGGCTCACCTTCG
GGTGGGCCTTTCTGCGTTTATATACTAGTAGCGGCCGCTGCAGCTTGGACTCCTGTTGATAGATCCAGTA
ATGACCTCAGAACTCCATCTGGATTTGTTCAGAACGCTCGGTTGCCGCCGGGCGTTTTTTATTGGTGAGA
ATCCAGGGGTCCCCAATAATTACGATTTAAATTGGCGAAAATGAGACGTTGATCGGCACGTAAGAGGTTC
CAACTTTCACCATAATGAAATAAGATCACTACCGGGCGTATTTTTTGAGTTATCGAGAT
